>Addgene plasmid #180019 | pBPK1520-HEK3-CTTins-ng | addgene full sequence | sequence record 354254 | Addgene NGS Result
CGAGGTACCTCTCTACATATGACATGTGAGCAAAAGGCCAGCAAAAGGCCAGGAACCGTAAAAAGGCCGC
GTTGCTGGCGTTTTTCCATAGGCTCCGCCCCCCTGACGAGCATCACAAAAATCGACGCTCAAGTCAGAGG
TGGCGAAACCCGACAGGACTATAAAGATACCAGGCGTTTCCCCCTGGAAGCTCCCTCGTGCGCTCTCCTG
TTCCGACCCTGCCGCTTACCGGATACCTGTCCGCCTTTCTCCCTTCGGGAAGCGTGGCGCTTTCTCATAG
CTCACGCTGTAGGTATCTCAGTTCGGTGTAGGTCGTTCGCTCCAAGCTGGGCTGTGTGCACGAACCCCCC
GTTCAGCCCGACCGCTGCGCCTTATCCGGTAACTATCGTCTTGAGTCCAACCCGGTAAGACACGACTTAT
CGCCACTGGCAGCAGCCACTGGTAACAGGATTAGCAGAGCGAGGTATGTAGGCGGTGCTACAGAGTTCTT
GAAGTGGTGGCCTAACTACGGCTACACTAGAAGAACAGTATTTGGTATCTGCGCTCTGCTGAAGCCAGTT
ACCTTCGGAAAAAGAGTTGGTAGCTCTTGATCCGGCAAACAAACCACCGCTGGTAGCGGTGGTTTTTTTG
TTTGCAAGCAGCAGATTACGCGCAGAAAAAAAGGATCTCAAGAAGATCCTTTGATCTTTTCTACGGGGTC
TGACGCTCAGTGGAACGAAAACTCACGTTAAGGGATTTTGGTCATGAGATTATCAAAAAGGATCTTCACC
TAGATCCTTTTAAATTAAAAATGAAGTTTTAAATCAATCTAAAGTATATATGAGTAAACTTGGTCTGACA
GTTACCAATGCTTAATCAGTGAGGCACCTATCTCAGCGATCTGTCTATTTCGTTCATCCATAGTTGCCTG
ACTCCCCGTCGTGTAGATAACTACGATACGGGAGGGCTTACCATCTGGCCCCAGTGCTGCAATGATACCG
CGAGACCCACGCTCACCGGCTCCAGATTTATCAGCAATAAACCAGCCAGCCGGAAGGGCCGAGCGCAGAA
GTGGTCCTGCAACTTTATCCGCCTCCATCCAGTCTATTAATTGTTGCCGGGAAGCTAGAGTAAGTAGTTC
GCCAGTTAATAGTTTGCGCAACGTTGTTGCCATTGCTACAGGCATCGTGGTGTCACGCTCGTCGTTTGGT
ATGGCTTCATTCAGCTCCGGTTCCCAACGATCAAGGCGAGTTACATGATCCCCCATGTTGTGCAAAAAAG
CGGTTAGCTCCTTCGGTCCTCCGATCGTTGTCAGAAGTAAGTTGGCCGCAGTGTTATCACTCATGGTTAT
GGCAGCACTGCATAATTCTCTTACTGTCATGCCATCCGTAAGATGCTTTTCTGTGACTGGTGAGTACTCA
ACCAAGTCATTCTGAGAATAGTGTATGCGGCGACCGAGTTGCTCTTGCCCGGCGTCAATACGGGATAATA
CCGCGCCACATAGCAGAACTTTAAAAGTGCTCATCATTGGAAAACGTTCTTCGGGGCGAAAACTCTCAAG
GATCTTACCGCTGTTGAGATCCAGTTCGATGTAACCCACTCGTGCACCCAACTGATCTTCAGCATCTTTT
ACTTTCACCAGCGTTTCTGGGTGAGCAAAAACAGGAAGGCAAAATGCCGCAAAAAAGGGAATAAGGGCGA
CACGGAAATGTTGAATACTCATACTCTTCCTTTTTCAATATTATTGAAGCATTTATCAGGGTTATTGTCT
CATGAGCGGATACATATTTGAATGTATTTAGAAAAATAAACAAATAGGGGTTCCGCGCACATTTCCCCGA
AAAGTGCCACCTGACGTCGCTAGCTGTACAAAAAAGCAGGCTTTAAAGGAACCAATTCAGTCGACTGGAT
CCGGTACCAAGGTCGGGCAGGAAGAGGGCCTATTTCCCATGATTCCTTCATATTTGCATATACGATACAA
GGCTGTTAGAGAGATAATTAGAATTAATTTGACTGTAAACACAAAGATATTAGTACAAAATACGTGACGT
AGAAAGTAATAATTTCTTGGGTAGTTTGCAGTTTTAAAATTATGTTTTAAAATGGACTATCATATGCTTA
CCGTAACTTGAAAGTATTTCGATTTCTTGGCTTTATATATCTTGTGGAAAGGACGAAACACCGGTCAACC
AGTATCCCGGTGCGTTTTAGAGCTAGAAATAGCAAGTTAAAATAAGGCTAGTCCGTTATCAACTTGAAAA
AGTGGCACCGAGTCGGTGCTTTTTTTAAGCTTGGGCCGCT
Features (pLannotate 1.2.2; 6 found; start..end, strand, type, name):
     83..671     -  rep_origin     ori: high-copy-number ColE1/pMB1/pBR322/pUC origin of replication
    842..1702    -  CDS            AmpR: β-lactamase; bla; confers resistance to ampicillin, carbenicillin, and related antibiotics
   1703..1807    -  promoter       AmpR promoter: bla
   1845..1862    +  protein_bind   attB1 (fragment): mutant version of attB; recombination site for the Gateway® BP reaction BP Clonase™
   1914..2154    +  promoter       U6 promoter: RNA polymerase III promoter for human U6 snRNA
   2184..2259    +  misc_RNA       gRNA scaffold: guide RNA scaffold for the Streptococcus pyogenes CRISPR/Cas9 system
