[The description below was written by a language model from this plasmid's Addgene catalogue record and pLannotate feature annotations shown in this document.]
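Description:
pBPK1520-HEK3-CTTins-ng is a small (about 2.3 kb) mammalian CRISPR guide RNA expression plasmid built on the BPK1520 backbone. It is propagated in E. coli through a high-copy ColE1/pUC-type origin and selected with ampicillin via the β-lactamase gene and its native bla promoter. It has no mammalian selection marker, reporter or Cas protein coding sequence, consistent with its stated use in transient transfection. A short fragment annotated as attB1 lies upstream of the expression cassette and appears to be a backbone remnant rather than a functional cloning element.

The payload is a single RNA polymerase III cassette. A promoter drives a roughly 20-nt spacer targeting the human HEK3 locus, fused to the Streptococcus pyogenes Cas9 guide RNA scaffold. The spacer was inserted between two BsmBI sites, which were destroyed during cloning. The catalogue entry lists the promoter as "Human U7", but the sequence annotation identifies a human U6 promoter immediately upstream of the guide, and the listed sequencing primer is also a U6 primer, so U6 is the better-supported reading. The entry links the insert to the EPHA8 gene, for which HEK3 is an alias; this may be only a name match, since the record does not otherwise say where the target site lies.

The plasmid supplies the nicking sgRNA (ngRNA) for the PE3 prime editing strategy. There, a prime editor and a pegRNA, both provided from separate constructs, install the edit, here a CTT insertion at HEK3. The ngRNA directs the editor's nickase to cut the non-edited strand, biasing repair toward keeping the edit. It was deposited with work on making isogenic human pluripotent stem cell models by prime editing.
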