Addgene plasmid #180019: pBPK1520-HEK3-CTTins-ng
Purpose: Transiently expressing a nicking sgRNA to facilitate the introduction of HEK3 CTT insertion in PE3 approach
Depositing lab: Dirk Hockemeyer. Depositing organization: University of California, Berkeley. Publication: Highly efficient generation of isogenic pluripotent stem cell models using prime editing. Li H, Busquets O, Verma Y, Syed KM, Kutnowski N, Pangilinan GR, Gilbert LA, Bateup HS, Rio DC, Hockemeyer D, Soldner F. Elife. 2022 Sep 7;11:e79208. doi: 10.7554/eLife.79208. PubMed 36069759.
Backbone
  Vector backbone: BPK1520
  Backbone manufacturer: Keith Joung (Addgene plasmid # 65777)
  Vector type: Mammalian Expression, CRISPR
Growth in bacteria
  Bacterial resistance: Ampicillin, 100 μg/mL
  Growth temperature: 37°C
  Growth strain: DH5alpha
  Copy number: High Copy
Gene/Insert
  Gene/Insert name: Prime editing ngRNA for HEK3-CTTins
  gRNA/shRNA sequence: GTCAACCAGTATCCCGGTGC
  Species: H. sapiens (human)
  Insert size (bp): 21
  Entrez Gene: EPHA8 (a.k.a. EEK, EK3, HEK3)
  Promoter: Human U7
  Cloning method: Restriction Enzyme; 5′ cloning site BsmBI (destroyed during cloning); 3′ cloning site BsmBI (destroyed during cloning)
  Sequencing primers: 5′ hU6-F (GAGGGCCTATTTCCCATGATT)
Resource information
  A portion of this plasmid was derived from a plasmid made by: Backbone is from Keith Joung (Addgene plasmid # 65777)
Terms and licenses: Academic/Nonprofit Terms; Industry Terms: Not Available to Industry
How to cite: pBPK1520-HEK3-CTTins-ng was a gift from Dirk Hockemeyer (Addgene plasmid # 180019 ; http://n2t.net/addgene:180019 ; RRID:Addgene_180019)
